Addgene plasmid #123999: JPF0508
Purpose: Encodes pCAG driving expression of mAzamiGreen with an mScarlet normalization in a PiggyBac destination vector
Depositing lab: Hana El-Samad. Depositing organization: University of California, San Francisco (UCSF). Publication: A Toolkit for Rapid Modular Construction of Biological Circuits in Mammalian Cells. Fonseca JP, Bonny AR, Kumar GR, Ng AH, Town J, Wu QC, Aslankoohi E, Chen SY, Dods G, Harrigan P, Osimiri LC, Kistler AL, El-Samad H. ACS Synth Biol. 2019 Nov 15;8(11):2593-2606. doi: 10.1021/acssynbio.9b00322. Epub 2019 Nov 5. PubMed 31686495.
Backbone
  Vector backbone: MTK0_043
  Vector type: Mammalian Expression
Growth in bacteria
  Bacterial resistance: Kanamycin, 50 μg/mL
  Growth temperature: 37°C
  Growth strain: DH5alpha
  Copy number: Unknown
Gene/Insert
  Gene/Insert name: PB_pCAG-NLS-mAzamiGreen-bghpA_pCAG-H2B::mScarlet-rglpA
  Species: Synthetic
  Cloning method: Restriction Enzyme; 5′ cloning site unknown (unknown if destroyed); 3′ cloning site unknown (unknown if destroyed)
Terms and licenses: Academic/Nonprofit Terms; Industry Terms: Not Available to Industry
Depositor comments: Plasmid used to generate Fig .2a Please visit https://www.biorxiv.org/content/10.1101/506188v2 for BioRxiv preprint
How to cite: JPF0508 was a gift from Hana El-Samad (Addgene plasmid # 123999 ; http://n2t.net/addgene:123999 ; RRID:Addgene_123999)
