[The description below was written by a language model from this plasmid's Addgene catalogue record and pLannotate feature annotations shown in this document.]
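Description:
JPF0508 is a mammalian expression plasmid of about 11 kb, assembled in the MTK0_043 PiggyBac destination backbone from a modular mammalian cloning toolkit. It is propagated in E. coli through a high-copy ColE1/pUC-type origin and selected with kanamycin via an aph(3')-Ia KanR gene. T3 and T7 phage promoters flank this bacterial segment. The catalogue describes the vector as a PiggyBac destination vector, which implies that the payload lies between transposon terminal repeats and can be integrated into the genome when PiggyBac transposase is supplied. The automated feature table does not annotate those repeats, however, so their positions cannot be confirmed from the record.

The payload consists of two fluorescent reporter transcription units in the same orientation. Each is driven by its own CAG promoter, made up of the CMV enhancer, the chicken β-actin promoter and a chimeric β-actin/β-globin intron. The first unit expresses humanized monomeric Azami-Green, carrying a nuclear localization signal according to the insert name, and ends in a bGH polyadenylation signal. The second expresses human histone H2B fused to mScarlet, giving a chromatin-bound red signal, and ends in a rabbit β-globin polyadenylation region. The short "HBB fragment" annotation there probably reflects globin sequence within that terminator rather than a separate coding payload. A third cassette, with a CMV enhancer/promoter driving a hygromycin resistance gene (annotated as a fragment) and a bGH poly(A), provides selection in mammalian cells.

With both reporters in the nucleus, the constitutive red signal serves as an internal normalization control for the green output. The depositor notes that the plasmid was used to generate a figure in the publication describing the toolkit.
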