Features (pLannotate 1.2.2; 20 found; start..end, strand, type, name):
    239..539     +  enhancer       CMV enhancer: human cytomegalovirus immediate early enhancer
    540..743     +  promoter       CMV promoter: human cytomegalovirus (CMV) immediate early promoter
    777..1798    +  CDS            HygR (fragment): aminoglycoside phosphotransferase from E. coli; aph(4)-Ia; confers resistance to hygromycin
   1817..2024    +  polyA_signal   bGH poly(A) signal: bovine growth hormone polyadenylation signal
   2344..2362    -  promoter       T3 promoter: promoter for bacteriophage T3 RNA polymerase
   2402..3217    -  CDS            KanR: aminoglycoside phosphotransferase; aph(3')-Ia; confers resistance to kanamycin in bacteria or G418 (Geneticin®) in eukaryotes
   3442..4030    +  rep_origin     ori: high-copy-number ColE1/pMB1/pBR322/pUC origin of replication
   4142..4160    +  promoter       T7 promoter: promoter for bacteriophage T7 RNA polymerase
   4764..5067    +  enhancer       CMV enhancer: human cytomegalovirus immediate early enhancer
   5069..5344    +  promoter       chicken β-actin promoter: No description available
   5345..6361    +  intron         chimeric intron: chimera between introns from chicken β-actin and rabbit β-globin
   6461..7132    +  CDS            hmAzami-Green: humanized monomeric Azami-Green fluorescent protein mammalian codon-optimized
   7159..7383    +  polyA_signal   bGH poly(A) signal: bovine growth hormone polyadenylation signal
   7631..7934    +  enhancer       CMV enhancer: human cytomegalovirus immediate early enhancer
   7936..8211    +  promoter       chicken β-actin promoter: No description available
   8212..9228    +  intron         chimeric intron: chimera between introns from chicken β-actin and rabbit β-globin
   9289..9666    +  CDS            H2B: human histone H2B; HIST1H2BJ
   9673..10365   +  CDS            mScarlet: mScarlet is a basic (constitutively fluorescent) red fluorescent protein published in 2016, derived from synthetic construct. It has moderate acid sensitivity.
  10460..10534   +  CDS            HBB (fragment): HBB_PONPY - Experimental evidence at transcript level: Swiss-Prot protein existence level 2. Involved in oxygen transport from the lung to the various peripheral tissues. From Pongo pygmaeus (Bornean orangutan).
  10605..10660   +  polyA_signal   β-globin poly(A) signal: rabbit β-globin polyadenylation signal (Gil and Proudfoot, 1987)
>Addgene plasmid #123999 | JPF0508 | addgene full sequence | sequence record 252319 | Addgene NGS Result
GTTACAGAGATGTTACGAACCCTGAACAGGTTGACTATTAATTGTGTCTGCTTGATGTGGACACCAGGTG
GCGCTGGACATCAGATTTGGAGAGGCAGTTGTCTAGGGAACCGGGCTCTGTGCCAGCGCAGGAGGCAGGC
TGGCTCTCCTATTCCAGGGATGCTCATCCAGGAAGGAAAGGTTGCATGCTGGACACACTAACCTTACAGC
GGTGGGCTCTATGGGGTACCTACGTAGGTACATAACTTACGGTAAATGGCCCGCCTGGCTGACCGCCCAA
CGACCCCCGCCCATTGACGTCAATAATGACGTATGTTCCCATAGTAACGCCAATAGGGACTTTCCATTGA
CGTCAATGGGTGGAGTATTTACGGTAAACTGCCCACTTGGCAGTACATCAAGTGTATCATATGCCAAGTA
CGCCCCCTATTGACGTCAATGACGGTAAATGGCCCGCCTGGCATTATGCCCAGTACATGACCTTATGGGA
CTTTCCTACTTGGCAGTACATCTACGTATTAGTCATCGCTATTACCATGGTGATGCGGTTTTGGCAGTAC
ATCAATGGGCGTGGATAGCGGTTTGACTCACGGGGATTTCCAAGTCTCCACCCCATTGACGTCAATGGGA
GTTTGTTTTGGCACCAAAATCAACGGGACTTTCCAAAATGTCGTAACAACTCCGCCCCATTGACGCAAAT
GGGCGGTAGGCGTGTACGGTGGGAGGTCTATATAAGCAGAGCTCGTTTAGTGAACCGTCAGATAGCCACC
ATGGGTAAAAAGCCTGAACTCACCGCGACGTCTGTCGAGAAGTTTCTGATCGAAAAGTTCGACAGCGTGT
CCGACCTGATGCAGCTCTCGGAGGGCGAAGAATCTCGTGCTTTCAGCTTCGATGTAGGAGGGCGTGGATA
TGTCCTGCGGGTAAATAGCTGCGCCGATGGTTTCTACAAAGATCGTTATGTTTATCGGCACTTTGCATCG
GCCGCGCTCCCGATTCCGGAAGTGCTTGACATTGGGGAATTTAGCGAGAGCCTGACCTATTGCATCTCCC
GCCGTGCACAGGGTGTCACGTTGCAAGACCTGCCTGAAACCGAACTGCCCGCTGTTCTGCAACCGGTCGC
GGAGGCCATGGATGCGATCGCTGCGGCCGATCTTAGCCAGACGAGCGGGTTCGGCCCATTCGGACCGCAA
GGAATCGGTCAATACACTACATGGCGTGATTTCATATGCGCGATTGCTGATCCCCATGTGTATCACTGGC
AAACTGTGATGGACGACACCGTCAGTGCGTCCGTCGCGCAGGCTCTCGATGAGCTGATGCTTTGGGCCGA
GGACTGCCCCGAAGTCCGGCACCTCGTGCACGCGGATTTCGGCTCCAACAATGTCCTGACGGACAATGGC
CGCATAACAGCGGTCATTGACTGGAGCGAGGCGATGTTCGGGGATTCCCAATACGAGGTCGCCAACATCT
TCTTCTGGAGGCCGTGGTTGGCTTGTATGGAGCAGCAGACGCGCTACTTCGAGCGGAGGCATCCGGAGCT
TGCAGGATCGCCGCGGCTCCGGGCGTATATGCTCCGCATTGGTCTTGACCAACTCTATCAGAGCTTGGTT
GACGGCAATTTCGATGATGCAGCTTGGGCGCAGGGTCGATGCGACGCAATCGTCCGATCCGGAGCCGGGA
CTGTCGGGCGTACACAAATCGCCCGCAGAAGCGCGGCCGTCTGGACCGATGGCTGTGTAGAAGTACTCGC
CGATAGTGGAAACCGACGCCCCAGCACTCGTCCGAGGGCAAAGGAATAACTCGAGCGACGCCTCGACTGT
GCCTTCTAGTTGCCAGCCATCTGTTGTTTGCCCCTCCCCCGTGCCTTCCTTGACCCTGGAAGGTGCCACT
CCCACTGTCCTTTCCTAATAAAATGAGGAAATTGCATCGCATTGTCTGAGTAGGTGTCATTCTATTCTGG
GGGGTGGGGTGGGGCAGGACAGCAAGGGGGAGGATTGGGAAGACAATAGCAGGCATGCTGGGGATGCGGT
GGGCTCTATGAGTATCGATACTAGTTAAAAGTTTTGTTACTTTATAGAAGAAATTTTGAGTTTTTGTTTT
TTTTTAATAAATAAATAAACATAAATAAATTGTTTGTTGAATTTATTATTAGTATGTAAGTGTAAATATA
ATAAAACTTAATATCTATTCAAATTAATAAATAAACCTCGATATACAGACCGATAAAACACATGCGTCAA
TTTTACGCATGATTATCTTTAACGTACGTCACAATATGATTATCTTTCTAGGGTTAATCTAGTATACGCG
TATGCGGCCGCTTAATTAATCCAGCTTTTGTTCCCTTTAGTGAGGGTTAATTCCGAGCGGCCGCGTGTTA
CAACCAATTAACCAATTCTGATTAGAAAAACTCATCGAGCATCAAATGAAACTGCAATTTATTCATATCA
GGATTATCAATACCATATTTTTGAAAAAGCCGTTTCTGTAATGAAGGAGAAAACTCACCGAGGCAGTTCC
ATAGGATGGCAAGATCCTGGTATCGGTCTGCGATTCCGACTCGTCCAACATCAATACAACCTATTAATTT
CCCCTCGTCAAAAATAAGGTTATCAAGTGAGAAATCACCATGAGTGACGACTGAATCCGGTGAGAATGGC
AAAAGCTTATGCATTTCTTTCCAGACTTGTTCAACAGGCCAGCCATTACGCTCGTCATCAAAATCACTCG
CATCAACCAAACCGTTATTCATTCGTGATTGCGCCTGAGCGAGGCGAAATACGCGATCGCTGTTAAAAGG
ACAATTACAAACAGGAATCGAATGCAACCGGCGCAGGAACACTGCCAGCGCATCAACAATATTTTCACCT
GAATCAGGATATTCTTCTAATACCTGGAATGCTGTTTTCCCGGGGATCGCAGTGGTGAGTAACCATGCAT
CATCAGGAGTACGGATAAAATGCTTGATGGTCGGAAGAGGCATAAATTCCGTCAGCCAGTTTAGTCTGAC
CATCTCATCTGTAACATCATTGGCAACGCTACCTTTGCCATGTTTCAGAAACAACTCTGGCGCATCGGGC
TTCCCATACAATCGATAGATTGTCGCACCTGATTGCCCGACATTATCGCGAGCCCATTTATACCCATATA
AATCAGCATCCATGTTGGAATTTAATCGCGGCCTGGAGCAAGACGTTTCCCGTTGAATATGGCTCATAAC
ACCCCTTGTATTACTGTTTATGTAAGCAGACAGTTTTATTGTTCATGATGATATATTTTTATCTTGTGCA
ATGTAACATCAGAGATTTTGAGACACAACGTGGCTTTGTTGAATAAATCGAACTTTTGCTGAGTTGAAGG
ATCAGTCATGACCAAAATCCCTTAACGTGAGTTTTCGTTCCACTGAGCGTCAGACCCCGTAGAAAAGATC
AAAGGATCTTCTTGAGATCCTTTTTTTCTGCGCGTAATCTGCTGCTTGCAAACAAAAAAACCACCGCTAC
CAGCGGTGGTTTGTTTGCCGGATCAAGAGCTACCAACTCTTTTTCCGAAGGTAACTGGCTTCAGCAGAGC
GCAGATACCAAATACTGTTCTTCTAGTGTAGCCGTAGTTAGGCCACCACTTCAAGAACTCTGTAGCACCG
CCTACATACCTCGCTCTGCTAATCCTGTTACCAGTGGCTGCTGCCAGTGGCGATAAGTCGTGTCTTACCG
GGTTGGACTCAAGACGATAGTTACCGGATAAGGCGCAGCGGTCGGGCTGAACGGGGGGTTCGTGCACACA
GCCCAGCTTGGAGCGAACGACCTACACCGAACTGAGATACCTACAGCGTGAGCTATGAGAAAGCGCCACG
CTTCCCGAAGGGAGAAAGGCGGACAGGTATCCGGTAAGCGGCAGGGTCGGAACAGGAGAGCGCACGAGGG
AGCTTCCAGGGGGAAACGCCTGGTATCTTTATAGTCCTGTCGGGTTTCGCCACCTCTGACTTGAGCGTCG
ATTTTTGTGATGCTCGTCAGGGGGGCGGAGCCTATGGAAAAACGCCAGCAACGCGGCCTTTTTACGGTTC
CTGGCCTTTTGCTGGCCTTTTGCTCACATGTTCTTTCCTGCGTTATCCCCTGATTCTGTGGATAACCGTG
CGGCCGCCAATTAATACGACTCACTATAGGGCGAATTGGGGCGCGCCATTCTAGATTAACCCTAGAAAGA
TAGTCTGCGTAAAATTGACGCATGCATTCTTGAAATATTGCTCTCTCTTTCTAAATAGCGCGAATCCGTC
GCTGTGCATTTAGGACATCTCAGTCGCCGCTTGGAGCTCCCGTGAGGCGTGCTTGTCAATGCGGTAAGTG
TCACTGATTTTGAACTATAACGACCGCGTGAGTCAAAATGACGCATGATTATCTTTTACGTGACTTTTAA
GATTTAACTCATACGATAATTATATTGTTATTTCATGTTCTACTTACGTGATAACTTATTATATATATAT
TTTCTTGTTATAGATATCAACTAGAATGCTAGCATGGGCCCAGATCTCCATGGGCCCTGAATTCGCATCT
AGACTGAACTGGCCGATAATTGCAGACGAGGAGCATCGCCCTTCCCCGGCCCTCAGGTAAGAGGACCAAA
TACCGTAGCCGTTTCCAATTTCAGTCCTTTAGCGCCACCTGGTGCTAACTACTCTATCACGCTTTTATCC
AATAACTACCTTTGTAAATTTCCTTTCAAAAGTTCTGGCCGGGCGCGGTGGCAACGCCATATATGGAGTT
CCGCGTTACATAACTTACGGTAAATGGCCCGCCTGGCTGACCGCCCAACGACCCCCGCCCATTGACGTCA
ATAATGACGTATGTTCCCATAGTAACGCCAATAGGGACTTTCCATTGACGTCAATGGGTGGAGTATTTAC
GGTAAACTGCCCACTTGGCAGTACATCAAGTGTATCATATGCCAAGTACGCCCCCTATTGACGTCAATGA
CGGTAAATGGCCCGCCTGGCATTATGCCCAGTACATGACCTTATGGGACTTTCCTACTTGGCAGTACATC
TACGTATTAGTCATCGCTATTACCATGGTCGAGGTGAGCCCCACGTTCTGCTTCACTCTCCCCATCTCCC
CCCCCTCCCCACCCCCAATTTTGTATTTATTTATTTTTTAATTATTTTGTGCAGCGATGGGGGCGGGGGG
GGGGGGGGCGCGCGCCAGGCGGGGCGGGGCGGGGCGAGGGGCGGGGCGGGGCGAGGCGGAGAGGTGCGGC
GGCAGCCAATCAGAGCGGCGCGCTCCGAAAGTTTCCTTTTATGGCGAGGCGGCGGCGGCGGCGGCCCTAT
AAAAAGCGAAGCGCGCGGCGGGCGGGAGTCGCTGCGCGCTGCCTTCGCCCCGTGCCCCGCTCCGCCGCCG
CCTCGCGCCGCCCGCCCCGGCTCTGACTGACCGCGTTACTCCCACAGGTGAGCGGGCGGGACGGCCCTTC
TCCTCCGGGCTGTAATTAGCGCTTGGTTTAATGACGGCTTGTTTCTTTTCTGTGGCTGCGTGAAAGCCTT
GAGGGGCTCCGGGAGGGCCCTTTGTGCGGGGGGAGCGGCTCGGGGGGTGCGTGCGTGTGTGTGTGCGTGG
GGAGCGCCGCGTGCGGCTCCGCGCTGCCCGGCGGCTGTGAGCGCTGCGGGCGCGGCGCGGGGCTTTGTGC
GCTCCGCAGTGTGCGCGAGGGGAGCGCGGCCGGGGGCGGTGCCCCGCGGTGCGGGGGGGGCTGCGAGGGG
AACAAAGGCTGCGTGCGGGGTGTGTGCGTGGGGGGGTGAGCAGGGGGTGTGGGCGCGTCGGTCGGGCTGC
AACCCCCCCTGCACCCCCCTCCCCGAGTTGCTGAGCACGGCCCGGCTTCGGGTGCGGGGCTCCGTACGGG
GCGTGGCGCGGGGCTCGCCGTGCCGGGCGGGGGGTGGCGGCAGGTGGGGGTGCCGGGCGGGGCGGGGCCG
CCTCGGGCCGGGGAGGGCTCGGGGGAGGGGCGCGGCGGCCCCCGGAGCGCCGGCGGCTGTCGAGGCGCGG
CGAGCCGCAGCCATTGCCTTTTATGGTAATCGTGCGAGAGGGCGCAGGGACTTCCTTTGTCCCAAATCTG
TGCGGAGCCGAAATCTGGGAGGCGCCGCCGCACCCCCTCTAGCGGGCGCGGGGCGAAGCGGTGCGGCGCC
GGCAGGAAGGAAATGGGCGGGGAGGGCCTTCGTGCGTCGCCGCGCCGCCGTCCCCTTCTCCCTCTCCAGC
CTCGGGGCTGTCCGCGGGGGGACGGCTGCCTTCGGGGGGGACGGGGCAGGGCGGGGTTCGGCTTCTGGCG
TGTGACCGGCGGCTCTAGAGCCTCTGCTAACCATGTTCATGCCTTCTTCTTTTTCCTACAGCTCCTGGGC
AACGTGCTGGTTATTGTGCTGTCTCATCATTTTGGCAAAGAATTCGCCACTATGCCCAAGAAGAAGAGGA
AGGTGGAGGACGCCGGTTCTGTGAGCGTGATCAAGCCCGAGATGAAGATCAAGCTGTGCATGAGGGGCAC
CGTGAACGGCCACAACTTCGTGATCGAGGGCGAGGGCAAGGGCAACCCCTACGAGGGCACCCAGATCCTG
GACCTGAACGTGACCGAGGGCGCCCCCCTGCCCTTCGCCTACGACATCCTGACCACCGTGTTCCAGTACG
GCAACAGGGCCTTCACCAAGTACCCCGCCGACATCCAGGACTACTTCAAGCAGACCTTCCCCGAGGGCTA
CCACTGGGAGAGGAGCATGACCTACGAGGACCAGGGCATCTGCACCGCCACCAGCAACATCAGCATGAGG
GGCGACTGCTTCTTCTACGACATCAGGTTCGACGGCACCAACTTCCCCCCCAACGGCCCCGTGATGCAGA
AGAAGACCCTGAAGTGGGAGCCCAGCACCGAGAAGATGTACGTGGAGGACGGCGTGCTGAAGGGCGACGT
GAACATGAGGCTGCTGCTGGAGGGCGGCGGCCACTACAGGTGCGACTTCAAGACCACCTACAAGGCCAAG
AAGGAGGTGAGGCTGCCCGACGCCCACAAGATCGACCACAGGATCGAGATCCTGAAGCACGACAAGGACT
ACAACAAGGTGAAGCTGTACGAGAACGCCGTGGCCAGGTACTCCATGCTGCCCAGCCAGGCCGGATCCTA
ACTCGAGCGACGCCTCGACTGTGCCTTCTAGTTGCCAGCCATCTGTTGTTTGCCCCTCCCCCGTGCCTTC
CTTGACCCTGGAAGGTGCCACTCCCACTGTCCTTTCCTAATAAAATGAGGAAATTGCATCGCATTGTCTG
AGTAGGTGTCATTCTATTCTGGGGGGTGGGGTGGGGCAGGACAGCAAGGGGGAGGATTGGGAAGACAATA
GCAGGCATGCTGGGGATGCGGTGGGCTCTATGGGCTGGTTCTGTATGGGCACAGACAACCTAACTAATTT
CCTGGCCCTCAAGGTGACTTGCTTGAACTTGCCACCTTCGCCACTAGGGGGCAGCATTGGTTTACACAGG
GTGAACAAACGTTCAATTCTAAACTAATATTCTTTGGTGGGAAAGTGTGTTCATTTTGGTTTGTTTTGAA
GAAGTCACTTCATACCTTTGAACTGGGGTTAAGCTGGTTAACTCCCAAAAACGCCATATATGGAGTTCCG
CGTTACATAACTTACGGTAAATGGCCCGCCTGGCTGACCGCCCAACGACCCCCGCCCATTGACGTCAATA
ATGACGTATGTTCCCATAGTAACGCCAATAGGGACTTTCCATTGACGTCAATGGGTGGAGTATTTACGGT
AAACTGCCCACTTGGCAGTACATCAAGTGTATCATATGCCAAGTACGCCCCCTATTGACGTCAATGACGG
TAAATGGCCCGCCTGGCATTATGCCCAGTACATGACCTTATGGGACTTTCCTACTTGGCAGTACATCTAC
GTATTAGTCATCGCTATTACCATGGTCGAGGTGAGCCCCACGTTCTGCTTCACTCTCCCCATCTCCCCCC
CCTCCCCACCCCCAATTTTGTATTTATTTATTTTTTAATTATTTTGTGCAGCGATGGGGGCGGGGGGGGG
GGGGGCGCGCGCCAGGCGGGGCGGGGCGGGGGGAGGGGCGGGGCGGGGCGAGGCGGAGAGGTGCGGCGGC
AGCCAATCAGAGCGGCGCGCTCCGAAAGTTTCCTTTTATGGCGAGGCGGCGGCGGCGGCGGCCCTATAAA
AAGCGAAGCGCGCGGCGGGCGGGAGTCGCTGCGCGCTGCCTTCGCCCCGTGCCCCGCTCCGCCGCCGCCT
CGCGCCGCCCGCCCCGGCTCTGACTGACCGCGTTACTCCCACAGGTGAGCGGGCGGGACGGCCCTTCTCC
TCCGGGCTGTAATTAGCGCTTGGTTTAATGACGGCTTGTTTCTTTTCTGTGGCTGCGTGAAAGCCTTGAG
GGGCTCCGGGAGGGCCCTTTGTGCGGGGGGAGCGGCTCGGGGGGTGCGTGCGTGTGTGTGTGCGTGGGGA
GCGCCGCGTGCGGCTCCGCGCTGCCCGGCGGCTGTGAGCGCTGCGGGCGCGGCGCGGGGCTTTGTGCGCT
CCGCAGTGTGCGCGAGGGGAGCGCGGCCGGGGGCGGTGCCCCGCGGTGCGGGGGGGGCTGCGAGGGGAAC
AAAGGCTGCGTGCGGGGTGTGTGCGTGGGGGGGTGAGCAGGGGGTGTGGGCGCGTCGGTCGGGCTGCAAC
CCCCCCTGCACCCCCCTCCCCGAGTTGCTGAGCACGGCCCGGCTTCGGGTGCGGGGCTCCGTACGGGGCG
TGGCGCGGGGCTCGCCGTGCCGGGCGGGGGGTGGCGGCAGGTGGGGGTGCCGGGCGGGGCGGGGCCGCCT
CGGGCCGGGGAGGGCTCGGGGGAGGGGCGCGGCGGCCCCCGGAGTGCCGGCGGCTGTCGAGGCGCGGCGA
GCCGCAGCCATTGCCTTTTATGGTAATCGTGCGAGAGGGCGCAGGGACTTCCTTTGTCCCAAATCTGTGC
GGAGCCGAAATCTGGGAGGCGCCGCCGCACCCCCTCTAGCGGGCGCGGGGCGAAGCGGTGCGGCGCCGGC
AGGAAGGAAATGGGCGGGGAGGGCCTTCGTGCGTCGCCGCGCCGCCGTCCCCTTCTCCCTCTCCAGCCTC
GGGGCTGTCCGCGGGGGGACGGCTGCCTTCGGGGGGGACGGGGCAGGGCGGGGTTCGGCTTCTGGCGTGT
GACCGGCGGCTCTAGAGCCTCTGCTAACCATGTTCATGCCTTCTTCTTTTTCCTACAGCTCCTGGGCAAC
GTGCTGGTTATTGTGCTGTCTCATCATTTTGGCAAAGAATTCGCCACTATGCCAGAGCCAGCGAAGTCTG
CTCCCGCCCCGAAAAAGGGCTCCAAGAAGGCGGTGACTAAGGCGCAGAAGAAAGGCGGCAAGAAGCGCAA
GCGCAGCCGCAAGGAGAGCTATTCCATCTATGTGTACAAGGTTCTGAAGCAGGTCCACCCTGACACCGGC
ATTTCGTCCAAGGCCATGGGCATCATGAATTCGTTTGTGAACGACATTTTCGAGCGCATCGCAGGTGAGG
CTTCCCGCCTGGCGCATTACAACAAGCGCTCGACCATCACCTCCAGGGAGATCCAGACGGCCGTGCGCCT
GCTGCTGCCTGGGGAGTTGGCCAAGCACGCCGTGTCCGAGGGTACTAAGGCCATCACCAAGTACACCAGC
GCTAAGGGTTCTGTATCAAAAGGCGAGGCGGTCATTAAAGAGTTCATGAGGTTTAAAGTCCATATGGAAG
GAAGCATGAATGGTCACGAGTTTGAGATAGAGGGAGAGGGTGAGGGAAGGCCGTACGAAGGGACGCAAAC
TGCGAAGTTGAAGGTAACGAAAGGCGGCCCTCTGCCATTCTCTTGGGACATCCTTTCACCGCAATTTATG
TACGGCTCTAGGGCCTTCACAAAACACCCCGCCGATATTCCGGATTACTATAAACAAAGTTTTCCTGAGG
GCTTCAAGTGGGAAAGAGTAATGAACTTCGAGGATGGGGGAGCTGTGACGGTTACTCAAGACACTAGCCT
GGAGGACGGTACTCTTATATACAAGGTAAAACTAAGAGGGACGAATTTTCCGCCAGACGGCCCCGTGATG
CAAAAAAAAACTATGGGGTGGGAAGCATCCACCGAGAGGCTGTACCCCGAAGACGGGGTCCTGAAGGGTG
ATATTAAAATGGCATTAAGATTAAAAGATGGCGGGAGATACTTAGCTGACTTCAAGACTACATATAAAGC
CAAAAAACCTGTACAGATGCCTGGAGCTTACAATGTGGATCGTAAGCTGGATATTACATCCCACAACGAA
GATTATACCGTGGTGGAGCAGTACGAGCGTTCAGAGGGGCGTCACTCCACCGGGGGTATGGATGAATTAT
ACAAGAGCGGTCTTAGAAGCAGGGCGCAAGCGTCAAATTCAGCGGTAGATGGAACAGCAGGTCCAGGTAG
TACTGGCAGCAGAGGATCCTAACTCGAGATTCACTCCTCAGGTGCAGGCTGCCTATCAGAAGGTGGTGGC
TGGTGTGGCCAATGCCCTGGCTCACAAATACCACTGAGATCTTTTTCCCTCTGCCAAAAATTATGGGGAC
ATCATGAAGCCCCTTGAGCATCTGACTTCTGGCTAATAAAGGAAATTTATTTTCATTGCAATAGTGTGTT
GGAATTTTTTGTGTCTCTCACTCGGAAGGACATATGGGAGGGCAAATCATTTAAAACATCAGAATGAGTA
TTTGGTTTAGAGTTTGGCAACATATGCCCATATGCTGGCTGCCATGAACAAAGGTTGGCTATAAAGAGGT
CATCAGTATATGAAACAGCCCCCTGCTGTCCATTCCTTATTCCATAGAAAAGCCTTGACTTGAGGTTAGA
TTTTTTTTATATTTTGTTTTGTGTTATTTTTTTCTTTAACATCCCTAAAATTTTCCTTACATGTTTTACT
AGCCAGATTTTTCCTCCTCTCCTGACTACTCCCAGTCATAGCTGTCCCTCTTCTCTTATGGAGATCCCTC
GACCTGCAGCCCAAGCTTGGCGTAATGCTGAGCA
